>Addgene plasmid #136346 | pLENTI_TetOn_Hu_PTTG1(WT) | addgene full sequence | sequence record 270742 | Addgene NGS Result
AACTAAAGAATTACAAAAACAAATTACAAAAATTCAAAATTTTATCGATCACGAGACTAGCCTCGAGTTT
ACTCCCTATCAGTGATAGAGAACGTATGTCGAGTTTACTCCCTATCAGTGATAGAGAACGATGTCGAGTT
TACTCCCTATCAGTGATAGAGAACGTATGTCGAGTTTACTCCCTATCAGTGATAGAGAACGTATGTCGAG
TTTACTCCCTATCAGTGATAGAGAACGTATGTCGAGTTTATCCCTATCAGTGATAGAGAACGTATGTCGA
GTTTACTCCCTATCAGTGATAGAGAACGTATGTCGAGGTAGGCGTGTACGGTGGGAGGCCTATATAAGCA
GAGCTCGTTTAGTGAACCGTCAGATCGCCTGGAGAATTCGAGCTCGGTACCCGGGGATCCACCGGTTCGT
CGACTAGTCCAGTGTGGTGGAATTCTGCAGATATCAACAAGTTTGTACAAAAAAGCAGGCTCCGCGGCCG
CCCCCTTCACCATGGCTACTCTTATCTTTGTTGATAAGGATAATGAAGAACCCGGCAGCCGTTTGGCTTC
TAAGGATGGGTTGAAGCTGGGCTCTGGTGTCAAGGCCTTAGATGGGAAATTGCAGGTTTCAACGCCTCGA
GTCGGCAAAGTGTTCAATGCTCCAGCCTTGCCTAAAGCCAGCAGAAAGGCTTTGGGGACAGTCAACAGAG
TTGCCGAAAAGCCTATGAAGACTGGTAAACCCCTCCAACCAAAACAGCCGACCTTGACTGGGAAAAAGAT
CACCGAGAAGTCTACTAAGACACAAAGTTCTGTTCCTGCTCCTGATGATGCCTACCCAGAAATAGAAAAG
TTCTTCCCTTTCAATCCTCTAGATTTTGAGAGTTTTGACCTGCCTGAGGAGCACCAGATCTCACTTCTCC
CCTTGAATGGCGTGCCTCTCATGACCCTGAATGAAGAGAGAGGGCTGGAGAAGCTGCTGCATCTGGGCCC
CCCTAGCCCTCTGAAGACACCCTTTCTATCATGGGAATCTGATCCGCTGTACTCTCCTCCCAGTGCCCTC
TCCACTCTGGATGTTGAATTGCCACCTGTTTGTTACGATGCAGATATTAAGGGTGGGCGCGCCGACCCAG
CTTTCTTGTACAAAGTGGTTGATATCCAGCACAGTGGCGGCCGCTCGACAATCAACCTCTGGATTACAAA
ATTTGTGAAAGATTGACTGGTATTCTTAACTATGTTGCTCCTTTTACGCTATGTGGATACGCTGCTTTAA
TGCCTTTGTATCATGCTATTGCTTCCCGTATGGCTTTCATTTTCTCCTCCTTGTATAAATCCTGGTTGCT
GTCTCTTTATGAGGAGTTGTGGCCCGTTGTCAGGCAACGTGGCGTGGTGTGCACTGTGTTTGCTGACGCA
ACCCCCACTGGTTGGGGCATTGCCACCACCTGTCAGCTCCTTTCCGGGACTTTCGCTTTCCCCCTCCCTA
TTGCCACGGCGGAACTCATCGCCGCCTGCCTTGCCCGCTGCTGGACAGGGGCTCGGCTGTTGGGCACTGA
CAATTCCGTGGTGTTGTCGGGGAAGCTGACGTCCTTTCCATGGCTGCTCGCCTGTGTTGCCACCTGGATT
CTGCGCGGGACGTCCTTCTGCTACGTCCCTTCGGCCCTCAATCCAGCGGACCTTCCTTCCCGCGGCCTGC
TGCCGGCTCTGCGGCCTCTTCCGCGTCTTCGCCTTCGCCCTCAGACGAGTCGGATCTCCCTTTGGGCCGC
CTCCCCGCCTGGAATTCTGCAGATATCCGGACTAGTGATCTCTCGAGGTTAACGAATTCTACCGGGTAGG
GGAGGCGCTTTTCCCAAGGCAGTCTGGAGCATGCGCTTTAGCAGCCCCGCTGGGCACTTGGCGCTACACA
AGTGGCCTCTGGCCTCGCACACATTCCACATCCACCGGTAGGCGCCAACCGGCTCCGTTCTTTGGTGGCC
CCTTCGCGCCACCTTCTACTCCTCCCCTAGTCAGGAAGTTCCCCCCCGCCCCGCAGCTCGCGTCGTGCAG
GACGTGACAAATGGAAGTAGCACGTCTCACTAGTCTCGTGCAGATGGACAGCACCGCTGAGCAATGGAAG
CGGGTAGGCCTTTGGGGCAGCGGCCAATAGCAGCTTTGCTCCTTCGCTTTCTGGGCTCAGAGGCTGGGAA
GGGGTGGGTCCGGGGGCGGGCTCAGGGGCGGGCTCAGGGGCGGGGCGGGCGCCCGAAGGTCCTCCGGAGG
CCCGGCATTCTGCACGCTTCAAAAGCGCACGTCTGCCGCGCTGTTCTCCTCTTCCTCATCTCCGGGCCTT
TCGACCTGCATCCCGCCACCATGAAAAAGCCTGAACTCACCGCGACGTCTGTCGAGAAGTTTCTGATCGA
AAAGTTCGACAGCGTCTCCGACCTGATGCAGCTCTCGGAGGGCGAAGAATCTCGTGCTTTCAGCTTCGAT
GTAGGAGGGCGTGGATATGTCCTGCGGGTAAATAGCTGCGCCGATGGTTTCTACAAAGATCGTTATGTTT
ATCGGCACTTTGCATCGGCCGCGCTCCCGATTCCGGAAGTGCTTGACATTGGGGAATTCAGCGAGAGCCT
GACCTATTGCATCTCCCGCCGTGCACAGGGTGTCACGTTGCAAGACCTGCCTGAAACCGAACTGCCCGCT
GTTCTGCAGCCGGTCGCGGAGGCCATGGATGCGATCGCTGCGGCCGATCTTAGCCAGACGAGCGGGTTCG
GCCCATTCGGACCGCAAGGAATCGGTCAATACACTACATGGCGTGATTTCATATGCGCGATTGCTGATCC
CCATGTGTATCACTGGCAAACTGTGATGGACGACACCGTCAGTGCGTCCGTCGCGCAGGCTCTCGATGAG
CTGATGCTTTGGGCCGAGGACTGCCCCGAAGTCCGGCACCTCGTGCACGCGGATTTCGGCTCCAACAATG
TCCTGACGGACAATGGCCGCATAACAGCGGTCATTGACTGGAGCGAGGCGATGTTCGGGGATTCCCAATA
CGAGGTCGCCAACATCTTCTTCTGGAGGCCGTGGTTGGCTTGTATGGAGCAGCAGACGCGCTACTTCGAG
CGGAGGCATCCGGAGCTTGCAGGATCGCCGCGGCTCCGGGCGTATATGCTCCGCATTGGTCTTGACCAAC
TCTATCAGAGCTTGGTTGACGGCAATTTCGATGATGCAGCTTGGGCGCAGGGTCGATGCGACGCAATCGT
CCGATCCGGAGCCGGGACTGTCGGGCGTACACAAATCGCCCGCAGAAGCGCGGCCGTCTGGACCGATGGC
TGTGTAGAAGTACTCGCCGATAGTGGAAACCGACGCCCCAGCACTCGTCCGAGGGCAAAGGAATAGAGTA
GATGCCGACCGAACAAGAGCTGATTTCGAGAACGCCTCAGCCAGCAACTCGCGCGAGCCTAGCAAGGCAA
ATGCGAGAGAACGGCCTTACGCTTGGTGGCACAGTTCTCGTCCACAGTTCGCTAAGCTCGCTCGGCTGGG
TCGCGGGAGGGCCGGTCGCAGTGATTCAGGCCCTTCTGGATTGTGTTGGTCCCCAGGGCACGATTGTCAT
GCCCACGCACTCGGGTGATCTGACTGATCCCGCAGATTGGAGATCGCCGCCCGTGCCTGCCGATTGGGTG
CAGATCCGTCGAGGGCCCGGTACCTTTAAGACCAATGACTTACAAGGCAGCTGTAGATCTTAGCCACTTT
TTAAAAGAAAAGGGGGGACTGGAAGGGCTAGCTCACTCCCAACGAAGACAAGATCTGCTTTTTGCTTGTA
CTGGGTCTCTCTGGTTAGACCAGATCTGAGCCTGGGAGCTCTCTGGCTAACTAGGGAACCCACTGCTTAA
GCCTCAATAAAGCTTGCCTTGAGTGCTTCAAGTAGTGTGTGCCCGTCTGTTGTGTGACTCTGGTAACTAG
AGATCCCTCAGACCCTTTTAGTCAGTGTGGAAAATCTCTAGCAGTAGTAGTTCATGTCATCTTATTATTC
AGTATTTATAACTTGCAAAGAAATGAATATCAGAGAGTGAGAGGAACTTGTTTATTGCAGCTTATAATGG
TTACAAATAAAGCAATAGCATCACAAATTTCACAAATAAAGCATTTTTTTCACTGCATTCTAGTTGTGGT
TTGTCCAAACTCATCAATGTATCTTATCATGTCTGGCTCTAGCTATCCCGCCCCTAACTCCGCCCATCCC
GCCCCTAACTCCGCCCAGTTCCGCCCATTCTCCGCCCCATGGCTGACTAATTTTTTTTATTTATGCAGAG
GCCGAGGCCGCCTCGGCCTCTGAGCTATTCCAGAAGTAGTGAGGAGGCTTTTTTGGAGGCCTAGGGACGT
ACCCAATTCGCCCTATAGTGAGTCGTATTACGCGCGCTCACTGGCCGTCGTTTTACAACGTCGTGACTGG
GAAAACCCTGGCGTTACCCAACTTAATCGCCTTGCAGCACATCCCCCTTTCGCCAGCTGGCGTAATAGCG
AAGAGGCCCGCACCGATCGCCCTTCCCAACAGTTGCGCAGCCTGAATGGCGAATGGG
[124 nt withheld, positions 4538-4661]
C
[91 nt withheld, positions 4663-4753]
A
[49 nt withheld, positions 4755-4803]
CCTTTGACGTTGGAGTCCACGTTCTTT
[37 nt withheld, positions 4831-4867]
ACCCTATCTCGGTCTATTCTTTTGATTTATAAGGGATTTTGCCGATTTCGGCCTATTGGTTAAAAAATGA
GCTGATTTAACAAAAATTTAACGCGAATTTTAACAAAATATTAACGCTTACAATTTAGGTGGCACTTTTC
GGGGAAATGTGCGCGGAACCCCTATTTGTTTATTTTTCTAAATACATTCAAATATGTATCCGCTCATGAG
ACAATAACCCTGATAAATGCTTCAATAATATTGAAAAAGGAAGAGTATGAGTATTCAACATTTCCGTGTC
GCCCTTATTCCCTTTTTTGCGGCATTTTGCCTTCCTGTTTTTGCTCACCCAGAAACGCTGGTGAAAGTAA
AAGATGCTGAAGATCAGTTGGGTGCACGAGTGGGTTACATCGAACTGGATCTCAACAGCGGTAAGATCCT
TGAGAGTTTTCGCCCCGAAGAACGTTTTCCAATGATGAGCACTTTTAAAGTTCTGCTATGTGGCGCGGTA
TTATCCCGTATTGACGCCGGGCAAGAGCAACTCGGTCGCCGCATACACTATTCTCAGAATGACTTGGTTG
AGTACTCACCAGTCACAGAAAAGCATCTTACGGATGGCATGACAGTAAGAGAATTATGCAGTGCTGCCAT
AACCATGAGTGATAACACTGCGGCCAACTTACTTCTGACAACGATCGGAGGACCGAAGGAGCTAACCGCT
TTTTTGCACAACATGGGGGATCATGTAACTCGCCTTGATCGTTGGGAACCGGAGCTGAATGAAGCCATAC
CAAACGACGAGCGTGACACCACGATGCCTGTAGCAATGGCAACAACGTTGCGCAAACTATTAACTGGCGA
ACTACTTACTCTAGCTTCCCGGCAACAATTAATAGACTGGATGGAGGCGGATAAAGTTGCAGGACCACTT
CTGCGCTCGGCCCTTCCGGCTGGCTGGTTTATTGCTGATAAATCTGGAGCCGGTGAGCGTGGGTCTCGCG
GTATCATTGCAGCACTGGGGCCAGATGGTAAGCCCTCCCGTATCGTAGTTATCTACACGACGGGGAGTCA
GGCAACTATGGATGAACGAAATAGACAGATCGCTGAGATAGGTGCCTCACTGATTAAGCATTGGTAACTG
TCAGACCAAGTTTACTCATATATACTTTAGATTGATTTAAAACTTCATTTTTAATTTAAAAGGATCTAGG
TGAAGATCCTTTTTGATAATCTCATGACCAAAATCCCTTAACGTGAGTTTTCGTTCCACTGAGCGTCAGA
CCCCGTAGAAAAGATCAAAGGATCTTCTTGAGATCCTTTTTTTCTGCGCGTAATCTGCTGCTTGCAAACA
AAAAAACCACCGCTACCAGCGGTGGTTTGTTTGCCGGATCAAGAGCTACCAACTCTTTTTCCGAAGGTAA
CTGGCTTCAGCAGAGCGCAGATACCAAATACTGTTCTTCTAGTGTAGCCGTAGTTAGGCCACCACTTCAA
GAACTCTGTAGCACCGCCTACATACCTCGCTCTGCTAATCCTGTTACCAGTGGCTGCTGCCAGTGGCGAT
AAGTCGTGTCTTACCGGGTTGGACTCAAGACGATAGTTACCGGATAAGGCGCAGCGGTCGGGCTGAACGG
GGGGTTCGTGCACACAGCCCAGCTTGGAGCGAACGACCTACACCGAACTGAGATACCTACAGCGTGAGCT
ATGAGAAAGCGCCACGCTTCCCGAAGGGAGAAAGGCGGACAGGTATCCGGTAAGCGGCAGGGTCGGAACA
GGAGAGCGCACGAGGGAGCTTCCAGGGGGAAACGCCTGGTATCTTTATAGTCCTGTCGGGTTTCGCCACC
TCTGACTTGAGCGTCGATTTTTGTGATGCTCGTCAGGGGGGCGGAGCCTATGGAAAAACGCCAGCAACGC
GGCCTTTTTACGGTTCCTGGCCTTTTGCTGGCCTTTTGCTCACATGTTCTTTCCTGCGTTATCCCCTGAT
TCTGTGGATAACCGTATTACCGCCTTTGAGTGAGCTGATACCGCTCGCCGCAGCCGAACGACCGAGCGCA
GCGAGTCAGTGAGCGAGGAAGCGGAAGAGCGCCCAATACGCAAACCGCCTCTCCCCGCGCGTTGGCCGAT
TCATTAATGCAGCTGGCACGACAGGTTTCCCGACTGGAAAGCGGGCAGTGAGCGCAACGCAATTAATGTG
AGTTAGCTCACTCATTAGGCACCCCAGGCTTTACACTTTATGCTTCCGGCTCGTATGTTGTGTGGAATTG
TGAGCGGATAACAATTTCACACAGGAAACAGCTATGACCATGATTACGCCAAGCGCGCAATTAACCCTCA
CTAAAGGGAACAAAAGCTGGAGCTGCAAGCTTAATGTAGTCTTATGCAATACTCTTGTAGTCTTGCAACA
TGGTAACGATGAGTTAGCAACATGCCTTACAAGGAGAGAAAAAGCACCGTGCATGCCGATTGGTGGAAGT
AAGGTGGTACGATCGTGCCTTATTAGGAAGGCAACAGACGGGTCTGACATGGATTGGACGAACCACTGAA
TTGCCGCATTGCAGAGATATTGTATTTAAGTGCCTAGCTCGATACATAAACGGGTCTCTCTGGTTAGACC
AGATCTGAGCCTGGGAGCTCTCTGGCTAACTAGGGAACCCACTGCTTAAGCCTCAATAAAGCTTGCCTTG
AGTGCTTCAAGTAGTGTGTGCCCGTCTGTTGTGTGACTCTGGTAACTAGAGATCCCTCAGACCCTTTTAG
TCAGTGTGGAAAATCTCTAGCAGTGGCGCCCGAACAGGGACTTGAAAGCGAAAGGGAAACCAGAGGAGCT
CTCTCGACGCAGGACTCGGCTTGCTGAAGCGCGCACGGCAAGAGGCGAGGGGCGGCGACTGGTGAGTACG
CCAAAAATTTTGACTAGCGGAGGCTAGAAGGAGAGAGATGGGTGCGAGAGCGTCAGTATTAAGCGGGGGA
GAATTAGATCGCGATGGGAAAAAATTCGGTTAAGGCCAGGGGGAAAGAAAAAATATAAATTAAAACATAT
AGTATGGGCAAGCAGGGAGCTAGAACGATTCGCAGTTAATCCTGGCCTGTTAGAAACATCAGAAGGCTGT
AGACAAATACTGGGACAGCTACAACCATCCCTTCAGACAGGATCAGAAGAACTTAGATCATTATATAATA
CAGTAGCAACCCTCTATTGTGTGCATCAAAGGATAGAGATAAAAGACACCAAGGAAGCTTTAGACAAGAT
AGAGGAAGAGCAAAACAAAAGTAAGACCACCGCACAGCAAGCGGCCGCTGATCTTCAGACCTGGAGGAGG
AGATATGAGGGACAATTGGAGAAGTGAATTATATAAATATAAAGTAGTAAAAATTGAACCATTAGGAGTA
GCACCCACCAAGGCAAAGAGAAGAGTGGTGCAGAGAGAAAAAAGAGCAGTGGGAATAGGAGCTTTGTTCC
TTGGGTTCTTGGGAGCAGCAGGAAGCACTATGGGCGCAGCGTCAATGACGCTGACGGTACAGGCCAGACA
ATTATTGTCTGGTATAGTGCAGCAGCAGAACAATTTGCTGAGGGCTATTGAGGCGCAACAGCATCTGTTG
CAACTCACAGTCTGGGGCATCAAGCAGCTCCAGGCAAGAATCCTGGCTGTGGAAAGATACCTAAAGGATC
AACAGCTCCTGGGGATTTGGGGTTGCTCTGGAAAACTCATTTGCACCACTGCTGTGCCTTGGAATGCTAG
TTGGAGTAATAAATCTCTGGAACAGATTTGGAATCACACGACCTGGATGGAGTGGGACAGAGAAATTAAC
AATTACACAAGCTTAATACACTCCTTAATTGAAGAATCGCAAAACCAGCAAGAAAAGAATGAACAAGAAT
TATTGGAATTAGATAAATGGGCAAGTTTGTGGAATTGGTTTAACATAACAAATTGGCTGTGGTATATAAA
ATTATTCATAATGATAGTAGGAGGCTTGGTAGGTTTAAGAATAGTTTTTGCTGTACTTTCTATAGTGAAT
AGAGTTAGGCAGGGATATTCACCATTATCGTTTCAGACCCACCTCCCAACCCCGAGGGGACCCGACAGGC
CCGAAGGAATAGAAGAAGAAGGTGGAGAGAGAGACAGAGACAGATCCATTCGATTAGTGAACGGATCTCG
ACGGTATCGGTTAACTTTTAAAAGAAAAGGGGGGATTGGGGGGTACAGTGCAGGGGAAAGAATAGTAGAC
ATAATAGCAACAGACATACA
Features (pLannotate 1.2.2; 31 found; start..end, strand, type, name):
     65..379     +  promoter       tight TRE promoter: Tet-responsive promoter PTight, consisting of seven tet operator sequences followed by the minimal CMV promoter
    384..410     +  misc_feature   MCS (fragment): pUC18/19 multiple cloning site
    457..481     +  protein_bind   attB1: mutant version of attB; recombination site for the Gateway® BP reaction BP Clonase™
    502..1098    +  CDS            Pttg1: PTTG1_MOUSE - Also known as Pttg. Experimental evidence at protein level: Swiss-Prot protein existence level 1. Regulatory protein, which plays a central role in chromosome stability, in the p53/TP53 pathway, and DNA repair. Probably acts by blocking the action of key proteins. During the mitosis, it blocks Separase/ESPL1 function, preventing the proteolysis of the cohesin complex and the subsequent segregation of the chromosomes. At the onset of anaphase, it is ubiquitinated, conducting to its destruction and to the liberation of ESPL1. Its function is however not limited to a blocking activi
   1115..1139    -  protein_bind   attB2: mutant version of attB; recombination site for the Gateway® BP reaction BP Clonase™
   1170..1758    +  misc_feature   WPRE: woodchuck hepatitis virus posttranscriptional regulatory element
   1814..2313    +  promoter       PGK promoter: mouse phosphoglycerate kinase 1 promoter
   2331..3356    +  CDS            HygR: aminoglycoside phosphotransferase from E. coli; aph(4)-Ia; confers resistance to hygromycin
   3374..3652    +  CDS            yokD (fragment): YOKD_BACSU - Experimental evidence at protein level: Swiss-Prot protein existence level 1. May contribute to antibiotic resistance. From Bacillus subtilis (strain 168).
   3660..3797    +  CDS            nef (fragment): NEF_HV1LA - Experimental evidence at protein level: Swiss-Prot protein existence level 1. Extracellular Nef protein targets CD4(+) T-lymphocytes for apoptosis by interacting with CXCR4 surface receptors. From Human immunodeficiency virus type 1 group M subtype B (isolate Lai) (HIV-1).
   3783..3963    +  LTR            5' LTR (truncated): truncated 5' long terminal repeat (LTR) from HIV-1
   4035..4156    +  polyA_signal   SV40 poly(A) signal: SV40 polyadenylation signal
   4196..4331    +  rep_origin     SV40 ori: SV40 origin of replication
   4352..4370    -  promoter       T7 promoter: promoter for bacteriophage T7 RNA polymerase
   4378..4533    +  CDS            lacZα (fragment): LacZα fragment of β-galactosidase; lacZ fragment
   4538..4966    +  rep_origin     f1 ori (sequence partly withheld): f1 bacteriophage origin of replication; arrow indicates direction of (+) strand synthesis
   5019..5123    +  promoter       AmpR promoter: bla
   5124..5984    +  CDS            AmpR: β-lactamase; bla; confers resistance to ampicillin, carbenicillin, and related antibiotics
   6155..6743    +  rep_origin     ori: high-copy-number ColE1/pMB1/pBR322/pUC origin of replication
   6926..7018    +  CDS            lacI (fragment): lac repressor; lacI; The lac repressor binds to the lac operator to inhibit transcription in E. coli. This inhibition can be relieved by adding lactose or isopropyl-β-D-thiogalactopyranoside (IPTG).
   7031..7052    +  protein_bind   CAP binding site: CAP binding activates transcription in the presence of cAMP. E. coli catabolite activator protein
   7067..7097    +  promoter       lac promoter: promoter for the E. coli lac operon
   7105..7121    +  protein_bind   lac operator: The lac repressor binds to the lac operator to inhibit transcription in E. coli. This inhibition can be relieved by adding lactose or isopropyl-β-D-thiogalactopyranoside (IPTG). lac repressor encoded by lacI
   7166..7184    +  promoter       T3 promoter: promoter for bacteriophage T3 RNA polymerase
   7212..7438    +  promoter       RSV promoter: Rous sarcoma virus enhancer/promoter
   7439..7619    +  LTR            5' LTR (truncated): truncated 5' long terminal repeat (LTR) from HIV-1
   7666..7791    +  misc_feature   HIV-1 Ψ: packaging signal of human immunodeficiency virus type 1
   7775..8138    +  CDS            HIV-1 gag (fragment): gag protein from human immunodeficiency virus 1; gag
   8284..8517    +  misc_feature   RRE: The Rev response element (RRE) of HIV-1 allows for Rev-dependent mRNA export from the nucleus to the cytoplasm.
   8894..8994    +  CDS            Rev (fragment): human immunodeficiency virus 1 (HIV-1) Rev protein; rev; enhances nuclear export of unspliced and incompletely spliced viral mRNAs
   9013..43      +  misc_feature   cPPT/CTS (across the origin): central polypurine tract and central termination sequence of HIV-1
