[The description below was written by a language model from this plasmid's Addgene catalogue record and pLannotate feature annotations shown in this document.]
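Description:
pLENTI_TetOn_Hu_PTTG1(WT) is a 9,087 nt lentiviral vector for doxycycline-inducible expression of PTTG1 (securin) in mammalian cells, made by Gateway recombination into the pLenti-CMVtight-Hygro-DEST backbone. The "Hu" in the name suggests a human gene, but the catalogue lists the insert species as mouse, the stated purpose refers to mouse PTTG1, and the sequence annotation matches the coding region to mouse Pttg1. The record therefore supports a wild-type mouse insert. In bacteria the plasmid replicates from a high-copy ColE1/pUC-type origin and is selected with ampicillin (AmpR). An f1 origin and an SV40 origin are also present in the backbone.

The viral transfer cassette starts with an RSV promoter fused to a truncated HIV-1 5' LTR, followed by the Ψ packaging signal with a gag fragment, the RRE for Rev-dependent nuclear export of the genomic RNA, and the cPPT/CTS. This layout is typical of third-generation vectors that rely on packaging functions supplied in trans. Downstream, the tight TRE promoter (seven tet operators plus a minimal CMV promoter) drives the Pttg1 open reading frame, which is flanked by attB1 and attB2 sites left by Gateway cloning. A WPRE follows to enhance transcript expression. A separate mouse PGK promoter drives the hygromycin resistance gene for selecting transduced cells, and the cassette ends with a truncated 3' LTR and an SV40 poly(A) signal.

No tetracycline transactivator is annotated, so induction requires rtTA supplied separately, for example from a second vector or a Tet-On cell line. No epitope tag or reporter is annotated. PTTG1 inhibits separase until anaphase onset, so the construct suits controlled overexpression studies of chromosome segregation and stability.
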