Addgene plasmid #136346: pLENTI_TetOn_Hu_PTTG1(WT)
Purpose: Lentiviral inducible expression (TetOn) of mouse PTTG1
Depositing lab: Guillermo de Cárcer. Depositing organization: Instituto de Investigaciones Biomedicas Alberto Sols.
Backbone
  Vector backbone: pLenti-CMVtight-Hygro-DEST
  Vector type: Mammalian Expression, Lentiviral
  Selectable markers: Hygromycin
Growth in bacteria
  Bacterial resistance: Ampicillin, 100 μg/mL
  Growth temperature: 37°C
  Growth strain: NEB Stable
  Copy number: Unknown
Gene/Insert
  Gene/Insert name: PTTG1
  Species: M. musculus (mouse)
  Cloning method: Gateway Cloning
Terms and licenses: Academic/Nonprofit Terms; Industry Terms: Not Available to Industry
How to cite: pLENTI_TetOn_Hu_PTTG1(WT) was a gift from Guillermo de Cárcer (Addgene plasmid # 136346 ; http://n2t.net/addgene:136346 ; RRID:Addgene_136346)
